>Addgene plasmid #145603 | pGBW-m4046908 | addgene full sequence | sequence record 298366 | Addgene NGS Result
GATCTCGATCCCGCGAAATTAATACGACTCACTATAGGGGAATTGTGAGCGGATAACAATTCCCCTCTAG
AAATAATTTTGTTTAACTTTAAGAAGGAGACTCTTCTATGGCCGATTCAAACGGTACGATTACTGTAGAA
GAGCTTAAAAAGCTGTTAGAACAATGGAATTTGGTGATCGGGTTTCTGTTCCTGACCTGGATCTGTCTCC
TGCAATTCGCTTACGCGAACCGCAACCGGTTTCTGTATATAATCAAATTAATTTTCCTGTGGCTGCTGTG
GCCCGTCACCCTGGCATGCTTCGTTCTGGCTGCTGTTTACAGAATCAATTGGATTACTGGCGGTATCGCA
ATCGCGATGGCATGCCTAGTAGGCCTGATGTGGCTGTCGTATTTTATTGCTTCCTTCCGTCTGTTTGCCC
GTACCCGTAGCATGTGGTCTTTCAACCCAGAAACTAACATCCTGCTTAACGTTCCTCTGCACGGTACAAT
CCTGACCCGCCCGCTGCTGGAGAGCGAACTGGTGATTGGCGCTGTCATCTTACGTGGTCATCTGCGTATT
GCTGGCCACCATTTGGGTCGCTGTGACATCAAAGACTTGCCGAAAGAAATCACTGTTGCAACCTCTCGTA
CACTGTCCTACTACAAACTGGGGGCGAGTCAGCGTGTTGCCGGCGATTCTGGATTCGCGGCTTACAGCCG
CTATCGCATCGGTAATTACAAGCTCAACACTGACCACAGCTCCTCTAGTGATAACATTGCACTGCTGGTG
CAGGAGAACCTGTACTTTCAAAGCGAGCAGAAGCTTATTTCCGAAGAAGATCTCTAACCGGCTTATCGGT
CAGTTTCACCTGATTTACGTAAAAACCCGCTTCGGCGGGTTTTTGCTTTTGGAGGGGCAGAAAGATGAAT
GACTGTCCACGACGCTATACCCAAAAGAAAAAGCTTGAGATCCTTTTTTTCTGCGCGTAATCTGCTGCTT
GCAAACAAAAAAACCACCGCTACCAGCGGTGGTTTGTTTGCCGGATCAAGAGCTACCAACTCTTTTTCCG
AAGGTAACTGGCTTCAGCAGAGCGCAGATACCAAATACTGTTCTTCTAGTGTAGCCGTAGTTAGGCCACC
ACTTCAAGAACTCTGTAGCACCGCCTACATACCTCGCTCTGCTAATCCTGTTACCAGTGGCTGCTGCCAG
TGGCGATAAGTCGTGTCTTACCGGGTTGGACTCAAGACGATAGTTACCGGATAAGGCGCAGCGGTCGGGC
TGAACGGGGGGTTCGTGCACACAGCCCAGCTTGGAGCGAACGACCTACACCGAACTGAGATACCTACAGC
GTGAGCTATGAGAAAGCGCCACGCTTCCCGAAGGGAGAAAGGCGGACAGGTATCCGGTAAGCGGCAGGGT
CGGAACAGGAGAGCGCACGAGGGAGCTTCCAGGGGGAAACGCCTGGTATCTTTATAGTCCTGTCGGGTTT
CGCCACCTCTGACTTGAGCGTCGATTTTTGTGATGCTCGTCAGGGGGGCGGAGCCTATGGAAATTGATCG
GGCACGTAAGAGGTTCCAACTTTCACCATAATGAAATAAGATCACTACCGGGCGTATTTTTTGAGTTATC
GAGATTTTCAGGAGCTAAGGAAGCTAAAATGGAGAAAAAAATCACTGGATATACCACCGTTGATATATCC
CAATGGCATCGTAAAGAACATTTTGAGGCATTTCAGTCAGTTGCTCAATGTACCTATAACCAGACCGTTC
AGCTGGATATTACGGCCTTTTTAAAGACCGTAAAGAAAAATAAGCACAAGTTTTATCCGGCCTTTATTCA
CATTCTTGCCCGCCTGATGAATGCTCATCCGGAATTTCGTATGGCAATGAAAGACGGTGAGCTGGTGATA
TGGGATAGTGTTCACCCTTGTTACACCGTTTTCCATGAGCAAACTGAAACGTTTTCATCGCTCTGGAGTG
AATACCACGACGATTTCCGGCAGTTTCTACACATATATTCGCAAGATGTGGCGTGTTACGGTGAAAACCT
GGCCTATTTCCCTAAAGGGTTTATTGAGAATATGTTTTTCGTTTCAGCCAATCCCTGGGTGAGTTTCACC
AGTTTTGATTTAAACGTGGCCAATATGGACAACTTCTTCGCCCCCGTTTTCACCATGGGCAAATATTATA
CGCAAGGCGACAAGGTGCTGATGCCGCTGGCGATTCAGGTTCATCATGCCGTTTGTGATGGCTTCCATGT
CGGCAGAATGCTTAATGAATTACAACAGTACTGCGATGAGTGGCAGGGCGGGGCGTAATTTGATATCGAG
CTCGCTTGGACTCCTGTTGATAGATCCAGTAATGACCTCAGAACTCCATCTGGATTTGTTCAGAACGCTC
GGTTGCCGCCGGGCGTTTTTTATTGGTCATC
Features (pLannotate 1.2.2; 8 found; start..end, strand, type, name):
     20..38      +  promoter       T7 promoter: promoter for bacteriophage T7 RNA polymerase
     39..63      +  protein_bind   lac operator: The lac repressor binds to the lac operator to inhibit transcription in E. coli. This inhibition can be relieved by adding lactose or isopropyl-β-D-thiogalactopyranoside (IPTG). lac repressor encoded by lacI
     78..100     +  RBS            RBS: efficient ribosome binding site from bacteriophage T7 gene 10 (Olins and Rangwala, 1989)
    108..773     +  CDS            VME1_SARS2: Experimental evidence at protein level: Swiss-Prot protein existence level 1. Component of the viral envelope that plays a central role in virus morphogenesis and assembly via its interactions with other viral proteins (By similarity). Regulates the localization of S protein at cis-Golgi, the place of virus budding (PubMed:33229438). May act by binding cytoplasmic c-terminus of S (PubMed:33229438). From Severe acute respiratory syndrome coronavirus 2 (2019-nCoV) (SARS-CoV-2).
    945..1533    +  rep_origin     ori: high-copy-number ColE1/pMB1/pBR322/pUC origin of replication
   1541..1638    +  promoter       cat promoter: promoter of the E. coli cat gene encoding chloramphenicol acetyltransferase
   1639..2295    +  CDS            cat: CAT_ECOLX - Experimental evidence at protein level: Swiss-Prot protein existence level 1. This enzyme is an effector of chloramphenicol resistance in bacteria. From Escherichia coli. This protein is used as a marker in many commonly used cloning vectors, such as pACYC184.
   2369..2403    +  terminator     lambda t0 terminator: minimal transcription terminator from phage lambda (Scholtissek and Grosse, 1987)
