[The description below was written by a language model from this plasmid's Addgene catalogue record and pLannotate feature annotations shown in this document.]
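Description:
pGBW-m4046908 is a compact (about 2.4 kb) bacterial expression plasmid carrying the SARS-CoV-2 membrane (M) glycoprotein coding sequence, recoded for Escherichia coli codon usage ("recode 1") and based on the NCBI reference protein for M. The minimal backbone consists of little more than a high-copy ColE1/pUC-type origin of replication and a chloramphenicol acetyltransferase (cat) gene driven by its own promoter. This gene provides chloramphenicol selection and is followed by a lambda t0 transcription terminator. The plasmid is propagated in standard cloning strains such as DH5alpha.

The expression cassette follows a classic T7/lac layout. A bacteriophage T7 promoter is immediately followed by a lac operator, so transcription requires a host supplying T7 RNA polymerase and can be repressed by LacI and relieved with IPTG. The annotated features include no lacI gene, so the repressor would have to come from the host. An efficient T7 gene 10 ribosome binding site precedes the start codon and the M open reading frame of roughly 660 bp. The catalogue entry lists a C-terminal, TEV-cleavable Myc tag contributed by the backbone, which would allow immunodetection or capture and subsequent tag removal. The automated annotation does not mark these elements separately, although unannotated sequence lies between the end of the M coding region and the origin. No terminator is annotated directly downstream of the insert.

M is the viral envelope component central to virion morphogenesis and assembly through its interactions with other structural proteins. The construct is intended for inducible production of this protein in E. coli, for example to generate material for biochemical study or reagent development.
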