Addgene plasmid #145603: pGBW-m4046908
Purpose: Bacterial Expression plasmid for SARS-CoV-2 M (membrane)
Depositing lab: Ginkgo Bioworks & Benjie Chen. Depositing organization: Ginkgo Bioworks.
Backbone
  Vector backbone: ori-013 - marker | cmR
  Backbone size w/o insert (bp): 1462
  Vector type: Bacterial Expression
Growth in bacteria
  Bacterial resistance: Chloramphenicol, 25 μg/mL
  Growth temperature: 30°C
  Growth strain: DH5alpha
  Copy number: High Copy
Gene/Insert
  Gene/Insert name: SARS-CoV-2 M (membrane) (alt names: membrane glycoprotein; M protein)
  Species: Escherichia coli str. K-12 substr. MG1655; Severe acute respiratory syndrome coronavirus 2
  Insert size (bp): 662
  Mutation: Escherichia coli recode 1
  Entrez Gene: M (a.k.a. GU280_gp05)
  Promoter: Promoter | pT7 ; Operator | lacO ; RBS | T7_rbs ; Start Codon | ATG
  Tag / fusion protein: Cleavable TEV;Myc (C terminal on backbone)
  Cloning method: Unknown
Resource information
  A portion of this plasmid was derived from a plasmid made by: GinkgoBioworks
Depositor comments: NCBI Reference Sequence: YP_009724393.1
How to cite: pGBW-m4046908 was a gift from Ginkgo Bioworks & Benjie Chen (Addgene plasmid # 145603 ; http://n2t.net/addgene:145603 ; RRID:Addgene_145603)
